Addgene plasmid #24535: pBabe-puro-IMS-RP
Depositing lab: Peter Sorger. Depositing organization: Harvard Medical School. Publication: Modeling a snap-action, variable-delay switch controlling extrinsic cell death. Albeck JG, Burke JM, Spencer SL, Lauffenburger DA, Sorger PK. PLoS Biol. 2008 Dec 2. 6(12):2831-52. 10.1371/journal.pbio.0060299 PubMed 19053173.
Backbone
  Vector backbone: pBabe-puro
  Backbone manufacturer: Bob Weinberg, Addgene plasmid 1764
  Backbone size w/o insert (bp): 5169
  Vector type: Mammalian Expression, Retroviral
  Selectable markers: Puromycin
Growth in bacteria
  Bacterial resistance: Ampicillin, 100 μg/mL
  Growth temperature: 37°C
  Growth strain: DH5alpha
  Copy number: High Copy
Gene/Insert
  Gene/Insert name: Diablo homolog (alt names: DIABLO, SMAC; mitochondrial intermembrane space reporter protein (IMS-RP))
  Species: H. sapiens (human)
  Insert size (bp): 867
  Mutation: Deleted residues 56-239
  Entrez Gene: DIABLO (a.k.a. DFNA64, SMAC)
  Tag / fusion protein: mRFP1 (C terminal on insert)
  Cloning method: Restriction Enzyme; 5′ cloning site BamHI (not destroyed); 3′ cloning site EcoRI (not destroyed)
  Sequencing primers: 5′ pBABE 5'; 3′ pBABE 3'
Terms and licenses: Academic/Nonprofit Terms; Industry Terms: Not Available to Industry
Depositor comments: IMS-RP, a reporter for MOMP that localizes to the mitochondrial intermembrane space, was constructed by PCR of bp 1-147 of Smac-1, ligation to the 5′ end of monomeric RFP-1, and cloning into pBabe-Puro. See https://www.ncbi.nlm.nih.gov/pubmed/18406323 for more information
How to cite: pBabe-puro-IMS-RP was a gift from Peter Sorger (Addgene plasmid # 24535 ; http://n2t.net/addgene:24535 ; RRID:Addgene_24535)
