[The description below was written by a language model from this plasmid's Addgene catalogue record and pLannotate feature annotations shown in this document.]
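Description:
pBabe-puro-IMS-RP is a Moloney murine leukemia virus-based retroviral vector built on the pBabe-puro backbone, designed for stable expression of a fluorescent mitochondrial reporter in mammalian cells. In bacteria it is maintained as a high-copy plasmid through a ColE1/pUC-type origin and selected with ampicillin via the β-lactamase gene and its own promoter. The retroviral portion is flanked by MMLV long terminal repeats and carries a packaging signal and a truncated gag segment lacking its start codon. These elements allow the transcript to be encapsidated when the plasmid is introduced into a packaging cell line that supplies the viral proteins in trans.

The payload, cloned between BamHI and EcoRI sites downstream of the gag fragment, is IMS-RP, the mitochondrial intermembrane space reporter protein. It consists of the N-terminal portion of human DIABLO/Smac, with residues 56-239 deleted, fused at its C terminus to monomeric red fluorescent protein mRFP1. The depositor comment describes the amplified Smac segment as bp 1-147, whereas the feature table annotates a slightly longer DIABLO fragment. The retained Smac segment directs the fusion to the intermembrane space, while most of the mature protein is removed by the deletion. No internal promoter precedes the fusion, so by the standard pBabe design it is transcribed from the 5′ LTR. A downstream SV40 enhancer/early promoter drives puromycin N-acetyltransferase for selection of transduced cells.

According to the depositor, the construct is a reporter for mitochondrial outer membrane permeabilization (MOMP). It was used in a study modelling the switch that controls extrinsic cell death.
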