Features (pLannotate 1.2.2; 13 found; start..end, strand, type, name):
      8..477     +  LTR            LTR: long terminal repeat from Moloney murine leukemia virus
    601..875     +  misc_feature   MESV Ψ (fragment): packaging signal of murine embryonic stem cell virus
    934..1350    +  CDS            gag (truncated): truncated Moloney murine leukemia virus (MMLV) gag gene lacking the start codon
   1361..1525    +  CDS            DIABLO (fragment): DBLOH_HUMAN - Also known as SMAC. Experimental evidence at protein level: Swiss-Prot protein existence level 1. Promotes apoptosis by activating caspases in the cytochrome c/Apaf-1/caspase-9 pathway. Acts by opposing the inhibitory activity of inhibitor of apoptosis proteins (IAP). Inhibits the activity of BIRC6/bruce by inhibiting its binding to caspases. Isoform 3 attenuates the stability and apoptosis-inhibiting activity of XIAP/BIRC4 by promoting XIAP/BIRC4 ubiquitination and degradation through the ubiquitin-proteasome pathway. Isoform 3 also disrupts XIAP/BIRC4 interacting with processed
   1550..2227    +  CDS            mRFP1: monomeric derivative of DsRed (Campbell et al., 2002) mammalian codon-optimized
   2262..2591    +  promoter       SV40 promoter: SV40 enhancer and early promoter
   2601..3200    +  CDS            PuroR: puromycin N-acetyltransferase; pac from Streptomyces; confers resistance to puromycin
   3299..3892    +  LTR            LTR: long terminal repeat from Moloney murine leukemia virus
   3901..3947    +  LTR            5' LTR (truncated) (fragment): truncated long terminal repeat from Moloney murine sarcoma virus
   4030..4078    -  CDS            lacI (fragment): lac repressor; lacI; The lac repressor binds to the lac operator to inhibit transcription in E. coli. This inhibition can be relieved by adding lactose or isopropyl-β-D-thiogalactopyranoside (IPTG).
   4264..4852    -  rep_origin     ori: high-copy-number ColE1/pMB1/pBR322/pUC origin of replication
   5030..5890    -  CDS            AmpR: β-lactamase; bla; confers resistance to ampicillin, carbenicillin, and related antibiotics
   5891..5995    -  promoter       AmpR promoter: bla
>Addgene plasmid #24535 | pBabe-puro-IMS-RP | depositor full sequence | sequence record 11432 | Author sequence
CTGCAGCCTGAATATGGGCCAAACAGGATATCTGTGGTAAGCAGTTCCTGCCCCGGCTCAGGGCCAAGAA
CAGATGGAACAGCTGAATATGGGCCAAACAGGATATCTGTGGTAAGCAGTTCCTGCCCCGGCTCAGGGCC
AAGAACAGATGGTCCCCAGATGCGGTCCAGCCCTCAGCAGTTTCTAGAGAACCATCAGATGTTTCCAGGG
TGCCCCAAGGACCTGAAATGACCCTGTGCCTTATTTGAACTAACCAATCAGTTCGCTTCTCGCTTCTGTT
CGCGCGCTTCTGCTCCCCGAGCTCAATAAAAGAGCCCACAACCCCTCACTCGGGGCGCCAGTCCTCCGAT
TGACTGAGTCGCCCGGGTACCCGTGTATCCAATAAACCCTCTTGCAGTTGCATCCGACTTGTGGTCTCGC
TGTTCCTTGGGAGGGTCTCCTCTGAGTGATTGACTACCCGTCAGCGGGGGTCTTTCATTTGGGGGCTCGT
CCGGGATCGGGAGACCCCTGCCCAGGGACCACCGACCCACCACCGGGAGGTAAGCTGGCCAGCAACTTAT
CTGTGTCTGTCCGATTGTCTAGTGTCTATGACTGATTTTATGCGCCTGCGTCGGTACTAGTTAGCTAACT
AGCTCTGTATCTGGCGGACCCGTGGTGGAACTGACGAGTTCTGAACACCCGGCCGCAACCCTGGGAGACG
TCCCAGGGACTTTGGGGGCCGTTTTTGTGGCCCGACCTGAGGAAGGGAGTCGATGTGGAATCCGACCCCG
TCAGGATATGTGGTTCTGGTAGGAGACGAGAACCTAAAACAGTTCCCGCCTCCGTCTGAATTTTTGCTTT
CGGTTTGGAACCGAAGCCGCGCGTCTTGTCTGCTGCAGCATCGTTCTGTGTTGTCTCTGTCTGACTGTGT
TTCTGTATTTGTCTGAAAATTAGGGCCAGACTGTTACCACTCCCTTAAGTTTGACCTTAGATCACTGGAA
AGATGTCGAGCGGCTCGCTCACAACCAGTCGGTAGATGTCAAGAAGAGACGTTGGGTTACCTTCTGCTCT
GCAGAATGGCCAACCTTTAACGTCGGATGGCCGCGAGACGGCACCTTTAACCGAGACCTCATCACCCAGG
TTAAGATCAAGGTCTTTTCACCTGGCCCGCATGGACACCCAGACCAGGTCCCCTACATCGTGACCTGGGA
AGCCTTGGCTTTTGACCCCCCTCCCTGGGTCAAGCCCTTTGTACACCCTAAGCCTCCGCCTCCTCTTCTT
CCATCCGCGCCGTCTCTCCCCCTTGAACCTCCTCTTTCGACCCCGCCTCAATCCTCCCTTTATCCAGCCC
TCACTCCTTCTCTAGGCGCCGGCCGGATCCATGGCGGCTCTGAAGAGTTGGCTGTCGCGCAGCGTAACTT
CATTCTTCAGGTACAGACAGTGTTTGTGTGTTCCTGTTGTGGCTAACTTTAAGAAGCGGTGTTTCTCAGA
ATTGATAAGACCATGGCACAAAACTGTGACGATTGGCTTTGGAGTAACCCTGTGTGGATCAGGAGGATCA
GGAGATCCGATGGCCTCCTCCGAGGACGTCATCAAGGAGTTCATGCGCTTCAAGGTGCGCATGGAGGGCT
CCGTGAACGGCCACGAGTTCGAGATCGAGGGCGAGGGCGAGGGCCGCCCCTACGAGGGCACCCAGACCGC
CAAGCTGAAGGTGACCAAGGGCGGCCCCCTGCCCTTCGCCTGGGACATCCTGTCCCCTCAGTTCCAGTAC
GGCTCCAAGGCCTACGTGAAGCACCCCGCCGACATCCCCGACTACTTGAAGCTGTCCTTCCCCGAGGGCT
TCAAGTGGGAGCGCGTGATGAACTTCGAGGACGGCGGCGTGGTGACCGTGACCCAGGACTCCTCCCTGCA
GGACGGCGAGTTCATCTACAAGGTGAAGCTGCGCGGCACCAACTTCCCCTCCGACGGCCCCGTAATGCAG
AAGAAGACCATGGGCTGGGAGGCCTCCACCGAGCGGATGTACCCCGAGGACGGCGCCCTGAAGGGCGAGA
TCAAGATGAGGCTGAAGCTGAAGGACGGCGGCCACTACGACGCCGAGGTCAAGACCACCTACATGGCCAA
GAAGCCCGTGCAGCTGCCCGGCGCCTACAAGACCGACATCAAGCTGGACATCACCTCCCACAACGAGGAC
TACACCATCGTGGAACAGTACGAGCGCGCCGAGGGCCGCCACTCCACCGGCGCCTAAGAATTCGCCAGCA
CAGTGGTCGACCCTGTGGAATGTGTGTCAGTTAGGGTGTGGAAAGTCCCCAGGCTCCCCAGCAGGCAGAA
GTATGCAAAGCATGCATCTCAATTAGTCAGCAACCAGGTGTGGAAAGTCCCCAGGCTCCCCAGCAGGCAG
AAGTATGCAAAGCATGCATCTCAATTAGTCAGCAACCATAGTCCCGCCCCTAACTCCGCCCATCCCGCCC
CTAACTCCGCCCAGTTCCGCCCATTCTCCGCCCCATGGCTGACTAATTTTTTTTATTTATGCAGAGGCCG
AGGCCGCCTCGGCCTCTGAGCTATTCCAGAAGTAGTGAGGAGGCTTTTTTGGAGGCCTAGGCTTTTGCAA
AAAGCTTACCATGACCGAGTACAAGCCCACGGTGCGCCTCGCCACCCGCGACGACGTCCCCAGGGCCGTA
CGCACCCTCGCCGCCGCGTTCGCCGACTACCCCGCCACGCGCCACACCGTCGATCCGGACCGCCACATCG
AGCGGGTCACCGAGCTGCAAGAACTCTTCCTCACGCGCGTCGGGCTCGACATCGGCAAGGTGTGGGTCGC
GGACGACGGCGCCGCGGTGGCGGTCTGGACCACGCCGGAGAGCGTCGAAGCGGGGGCGGTGTTCGCCGAG
ATCGGCCCGCGCATGGCCGAGTTGAGCGGTTCCCGGCTGGCCGCGCAGCAACAGATGGAAGGCCTCCTGG
CGCCGCACCGGCCCAAGGAGCCCGCGTGGTTCCTGGCCACCGTCGGCGTCTCGCCCGACCACCAGGGCAA
GGGTCTGGGCAGCGCCGTCGTGCTCCCCGGAGTGGAGGCGGCCGAGCGCGCCGGGGTGCCCGCCTTCCTG
GAGACCTCCGCGCCCCGCAACCTCCCCTTCTACGAGCGGCTCGGCTTCACCGTCACCGCCGACGTCGAGT
GCCCGAAGGACCGCGCGACCTGGTGCATGACCCGCAAGCCCGGTGCCTGACGCCCGCCCCACGACCCGCA
GCGCCCGACCGAAAGGAGCGCACGACCCCATGCATCGATAAAATAAAAGATTTTATTTAGTCTCCAGAAA
AAGGGGGGAATGAAAGACCCCACCTGTAGGTTTGGCAAGCTAGCTTAAGTAACGCCATTTTGCAAGGCAT
GGAAAAATACATAACTGAGAATAGAGAAGTTCAGATCAAGGTCAGGAACAGATGGAACAGCTGAATATGG
GCCAAACAGGATATCTGTGGTAAGCAGTTCCTGCCCCGGCTCAGGGCCAAGAACAGATGGAACAGCTGAA
TATGGGCCAAACAGGATATCTGTGGTAAGCAGTTCCTGCCCCGGCTCAGGGCCAAGAACAGATGGTCCCC
AGATGCGGTCCAGCCCTCAGCAGTTTCTAGAGAACCATCAGATGTTTCCAGGGTGCCCCAAGGACCTGAA
ATGACCCTGTGCCTTATTTGAACTAACCAATCAGTTCGCTTCTCGCTTCTGTTCGCGCGCTTCTGCTCCC
CGAGCTCAATAAAAGAGCCCACAACCCCTCACTCGGGGCGCCAGTCCTCCGATTGACTGAGTCGCCCGGG
TACCCGTGTATCCAATAAACCCTCTTGCAGTTGCATCCGACTTGTGGTCTCGCTGTTCCTTGGGAGGGTC
TCCTCTGAGTGATTGACTACCCGTCAGCGGGGGTCTTTCATTTCCGACTTGTGGTCTCGCTGCCTTGGGA
GGGTCTCCTCTGAGTGATTGACTACCCGTCAGCGGGGGTCTTCACATGCAGCATGTATCAAAATTAATTT
GGTTTTTTTTCTTAAGTATTTACATTAAATGGCCATAGTTGCATTAATGAATCGGCCAACGCGCGGGGAG
AGGCGGTTTGCGTATTGGCGCTCTTCCGCTTCCTCGCTCACTGACTCGCTGCGCTCGGTCGTTCGGCTGC
GGCGAGCGGTATCAGCTCACTCAAAGGCGGTAATACGGTTATCCACAGAATCAGGGGATAACGCAGGAAA
GAACATGTGAGCAAAAGGCCAGCAAAAGGCCAGGAACCGTAAAAAGGCCGCGTTGCTGGCGTTTTTCCAT
AGGCTCCGCCCCCCTGACGAGCATCACAAAAATCGACGCTCAAGTCAGAGGTGGCGAAACCCGACAGGAC
TATAAAGATACCAGGCGTTTCCCCCTGGAAGCTCCCTCGTGCGCTCTCCTGTTCCGACCCTGCCGCTTAC
CGGATACCTGTCCGCCTTTCTCCCTTCGGGAAGCGTGGCGCTTTCTCATAGCTCACGCTGTAGGTATCTC
AGTTCGGTGTAGGTCGTTCGCTCCAAGCTGGGCTGTGTGCACGAACCCCCCGTTCAGCCCGACCGCTGCG
CCTTATCCGGTAACTATCGTCTTGAGTCCAACCCGGTAAGACACGACTTATCGCCACTGGCAGCAGCCAC
TGGTAACAGGATTAGCAGAGCGAGGTATGTAGGCGGTGCTACAGAGTTCTTGAAGTGGTGGCCTAACTAC
GGCTACACTAGAAGGACAGTATTTGGTATCTGCGCTCTGCTGAAGCCAGTTACCTTCGGAAAAAGAGTTG
GTAGCTCTTGATCCGGCAAACAAACCACCGCTGGTAGCGGTGGTTTTTTTGTTTGCAAGCAGCAGATTAC
GCGCAGAAAAAAAGGATCTCAAGAAGATCCTTTGATCTTTTCTACGGGGTCTGACGCTCAGTGGAACGAA
AACTCACGTTAAGGGATTTTGGTCATGAGATTATCAAAAAGGATCTTCACCTAGATCCTTTTAAATTAAA
AATGAAGTTTGCGGCCGCAAATCAATCTAAAGTATATATGAGTAAACTTGGTCTGACAGTTACCAATGCT
TAATCAGTGAGGCACCTATCTCAGCGATCTGTCTATTTCGTTCATCCATAGTTGCCTGACTCCCCGTCGT
GTAGATAACTACGATACGGGAGGGCTTACCATCTGGCCCCAGTGCTGCAATGATACCGCGAGACCCACGC
TCACCGGCTCCAGATTTATCAGCAATAAACCAGCCAGCCGGAAGGGCCGAGCGCAGAAGTGGTCCTGCAA
CTTTATCCGCCTCCATCCAGTCTATTAATTGTTGCCGGGAAGCTAGAGTAAGTAGTTCGCCAGTTAATAG
TTTGCGCAACGTTGTTGCCATTGCTACAGGCATCGTGGTGTCACGCTCGTCGTTTGGTATGGCTTCATTC
AGCTCCGGTTCCCAACGATCAAGGCGAGTTACATGATCCCCCATGTTGTGCAAAAAAGCGGTTAGCTCCT
TCGGTCCTCCGATCGTTGTCAGAAGTAAGTTGGCCGCAGTGTTATCACTCATGGTTATGGCAGCACTGCA
TAATTCTCTTACTGTCATGCCATCCGTAAGATGCTTTTCTGTGACTGGTGAGTACTCAACCAAGTCATTC
TGAGAATAGTGTATGCGGCGACCGAGTTGCTCTTGCCCGGCGTCAACACGGGATAATACCGCGCCACATA
GCAGAACTTTAAAAGTGCTCATCATTGGAAAACGTTCTTCGGGGCGAAAACTCTCAAGGATCTTACCGCT
GTTGAGATCCAGTTCGATGTAACCCACTCGTGCACCCAACTGATCTTCAGCATCTTTTACTTTCACCAGC
GTTTCTGGGTGAGCAAAAACAGGAAGGCAAAATGCCGCAAAAAAGGGAATAAGGGCGACACGGAAATGTT
GAATACTCATACTCTTCCTTTTTCAATATTATTGAAGCATTTATCAGGGTTATTGTCTCATGAGCGGATA
CATATTTGAATGTATTTAGAAAAATAAACAAATAGGGGTTCCGCGCACATTTCCCCGAAAAGTGCCAC
