>Addgene plasmid #24535 | pBabe-puro-IMS-RP | addgene partial sequence | sequence record 30916 | 24535 with pBABE-5
GGCGGCTCTGAAGAGTTGGCTGTCGCGCAGCGTAACTTCATTCTTCAGGTACAGACAGTGTTTGTGTGTT
CCTGTTGTGGCTAACTTTAAGAAGCGGTGTTTCTCAGAATTGATAAGACCATGGCACAAAACTGTGACGA
TTGGCTTTGGAGTAACCCTGTGTGGATCAGGAGGATCAGGAGATCCGATGGCCTCCTCCGAGGACGTCAT
CAAGGAGTTCATGCGCTTCAAGGTGCGCATGGAGGGCTCCGTGAACGGCCACGAGTTCGAGATCGAGGGC
GAGGGCGAGGGCCGCCCCTACGAGGGCACCCAGACCGCCAAGCTGAAGGTGACCAAGGGCGGCCCCCTGC
CCTTCGCCTGGGACATCCTGTCCCCTCAGTTCCAGTACGGCTCCAAGGCCTACGTGAAGCACCCCGCCGA
CATCCCCGACTACTTGAAGCTGTCCTTCCCCGAGGGCTTCAAGTGGGAGCGCGTGATGAACTTCGAGGAC
GGCGGCGTGGTGACCGTGACCCAGGACTCCTCCCTGCAGGACGGCGAGTTCATCTACAAGGTGAAGCTGC
GCGGCACCAACTTCCCCTCCGACGGCCCCGTAATGCAGAAGAAGACCATGGGCTGGGAGGCCTCCACCGA
GCGGATGTACCCCGAGGACGGCGCCCTGAAGGGCGAGATCAAGATGAGGCTGAAGCTGAAGGACGGCGGC
CACTACGACGCCGAGGTCAAGACCACCTACATGGCCAAGAAGCCCGTGCAGCTGCCCGGCGCCTACAAGA
CCGACATCAAGCTGGACATCACCTCCCACAACGAGGACTACACCATCGTGGAACAGTACGAGCGCGCCGA
GGGCCGCCACTCCACCGGCGCCTAAGAATTCGCCAGCACAGTGGTCGACCCTGTGGAATGTGTGTCA
